>Addgene plasmid #244228 | pAAV GFAP CaBLAM | addgene full sequence | sequence record 486389 | Addgene NGS Result
TCATATATACTTTAGATTGATTTAAAACTTCATTTTTAATTTAAAAGGATCTAGGTGAAGATCCTTTTTG
ATAATCTCATGACCAAAATCCCTTAACGTGAGTTTTCGTTCCACTGAGCGTCAGACCCCGTAGAAAAGAT
CAAAGGATCTTCTTGAGATCCTTTTTTTCTGCGCGTAATCTGCTGCTTGCAAACAAAAAAACCACCGCTA
CCAGCGGTGGTTTGTTTGCCGGATCAAGAGCTACCAACTCTTTTTCCGAAGGTAACTGGCTTCAGCAGAG
CGCAGATACCAAATACTGTTCTTCTAGTGTAGCCGTAGTTAGGCCACCACTTCAAGAACTCTGTAGCACC
GCCTACATACCTCGCTCTGCTAATCCTGTTACCAGTGGCTGCTGCCAGTGGCGATAAGTCGTGTCTTACC
GGGTTGGACTCAAGACGATAGTTACCGGATAAGGCGCAGCGGTCGGGCTGAACGGGGGGTTCGTGCACAC
AGCCCAGCTTGGAGCGAACGACCTACACCGAACTGAGATACCTACAGCGTGAGCTATGAGAAAGCGCCAC
GCTTCCCGAAGGGAGAAAGGCGGACAGGTATCCGGTAAGCGGCAGGGTCGGAACAGGAGAGCGCACGAGG
GAGCTTCCAGGGGGAAACGCCTGGTATCTTTATAGTCCTGTCGGGTTTCGCCACCTCTGACTTGAGCGTC
GATTTTTGTGATGCTCGTCAGGGGGGCGGAGCCTATGGAAAAACGCCAGCAACGCGGCCTTTTTACGGTT
CCTGGCCTTTTGCTGGCCTTTTGCTCACATGTCCTGCAGGCAGCTGCGCGCTCGCTCGCTCACTGAGGCC
GCCCGGGCGTCGGGCGACCTTTGGTCGCCCGGCCTCAGTGAGCGAGCGAGCGCGCAGAGAGGGAGTGGCC
AACTCCATCACTAGGGGTTCCTGCGGCCGCACGCGTGATCTAACATATCCTGGTGTGGAGTAGGGGACGC
TGCTCTGACAGAGGCTCGGGGGCCTGAGCTGGCTCTGTGAGCTGGGGAGGAGGCAGACAGCCAGGCCTTG
TCTGCAAGCAGACCTGGCAGCATTGGGCTGGCCGCCCCCCAGGGCCTCCTCTTCATGCCCAGTGAATGAC
TCACCTTGGCACAGACACAATGTTCGGGGTGGGCACAGTGCCTGCTTCCCGCCGCACCCCAGCCCCCCTC
AAATGCCTTCCGAGAAGCCCATTGAGCAGGGGGCTTGCATTGCACCCCAGCCTGACAGCCTGGCATCTTG
GGATAAAAGCAGCACAGCCCCCTAGGGGCTGCCCTTGCTGTGTGGCGCCACCGGCGGTGGAGAACAAGGC
TCTATTCAGCCTGTGCCCAGGAAAGGGGATCAGGGGATGCCCAGGCATGGACAGTGGGTGGCAGGGGGGG
AGAGGAGGGCTGTCTGCTTCCCAGAAGTCCAAGGACACAAATGGGTGAGGGGAGAGCTCTCCCCATAGCT
GGGCTGCGGCCCAACCCCACCCCCTCAGGCTATGCCAGGGGGTGTTGCCAGGGGCACCCGGGCATCGCCA
GTCTAGCCCACTCCTTCATAAAGCCCTCGCATCCCAGGAGCGAGCAGAGCCAGAGCAGGTTGGAGAGGAG
ACGCATCACCTCCGCTGCTCGCGGGGTCTAGAGTCGACAAGCTTGGATCTCGACAAGCTGGGCGCGCCAA
TATTATGCTAGCGCTACCGGTCGCCACCATGGTGAGCAAGGGCGAGGAGGATAACATGGCCTCTCTCCCA
GCGACACATGAGTTACACATCTTTGGCTCCATCAACGGTGTGGACTTTGACATGGTGGGTCAGGGCACCG
GCAATCCAAATGATGGTTATGAGGAGTTAAACCTGAAGTCCACCAAGGGTGACCTCCAGTTCTCCCCCTG
GATTCTGGTCCCTCATATCGGGTATGGCTTCCATCAGTACCTGCCCTACCCTGACGGGATGTCGCCTTTC
CAGGCCGCCATGGTAGATGGCTCCGGATACCAAGTCCATCGCACAATGCAGTTTGAAGATGGTGCCTCCC
TTACTGTTAACTACCGCTACACCTACGAGGGAAGCCACATCAAAGGAGAGGCCCAGGTGAAGGGGACTGG
TTTCCCTGCTGACGGTCCTGTGATGACCAACTCGCTGACCGCTGCGGACTGGTGCAGGTCGAAGAAGACT
TACCCCAACGACAAAACCATCATCAGTACCTTTAAGTGGAGTTACACCACTGGAAATGGCAAGCGCTACC
GGAGCACTGCGCGGACCACCTACACCTTTGCCAAGCCAATGGCGGCTAACTATCTGAAGAACCAGCCGAT
GTACGTGTTCCGTAAGACGGAGCTCAAGCACTCCAAGACCGAGCTCAACTTCAAGGAGTGGCAAAAGGCC
TTTACCGGATTTGAAGACTTCGTTGGTGACTGGGAACAGACCGCTGCTTACAACCTGGACCAGGTTCTGG
AACAGGGTGGTGTTTCTTCTGTTCTGCAGACCCTGGCTGTTTCTGTTACCCCTATCCAGCGTATCGTTCG
TTCTGGTGAAAACGGTCTGAAGATCGACATCCATGTTATCATCCCTTACGAAGGTCTGTCTGCTGACCAG
ATGGCTCATATCGAAGAAGTTTTCAAGGTTGTTTACCCTGTTGACGACCATCATTTCAAGGTTATCATGG
AATACGGTACCCTGGTTATCGACGGTGTTACCCCTAACATGCTGAACTACTTCGGTCGTCCTTACGAAGG
TATCGCTGTTTTCGACGGTAAGAAGATCACCGTTACCGGTACCCTGTGGAACGGTAACAAGATCATCGAC
GAACGTCTGATCACCCCTGAGGGTTCTATGCTGTTCCGTGTTACCATCAACTCTGCTTCTTCTGACTCTT
CTAGGCGTAAGTGGAACAAGACCGGTCATGCTGTTCGTGCTATCGGTCGTCTGTCTTCTGGTGGATCCGG
TGGTAGTGGTGGATCCGGAGGTTCTGGTGGATCCAACCTGCCTGACCAGCTGACCGAAGAACAGATCGCT
GAATTCAAGGAAGAGTTCTCTCTGTTCGATAAAGATGGAGACGGTACCATCACCACCAAGGAACTGGGTA
CCGTGATGCGTTCTCTGGGTCAGAACCCTACCGAAGCTGAACTGCAAGACATGATCAACGAAGTTGACGC
TGACGGTGACGGTACCATCGACTTCCCTGAATTCCTGACCATGATGGCTCGTAAGATGAAGTACAGGGAC
ACCGAAGAGGAAATCCGTGAAGCTTTCGGCGTTTTCGACAAGGACGGTATCGGTTACATCTCTGCTGCTG
AACTGCGTCATGTTATGACCAACCTGGGTGAAAAGCTGACCGACGAAGAAGTTGACGAAATGATCCGTGA
AGCTGACATCGACGGTGACGGTCAGGTTAACTACGAAGAATTCGTTCAGATGATGACCGCTAAGTCTCCT
GCTGTTACCGGTTACCGTCTGCTCGAAGAAATCTCTAACCTCGAGTAACATATGCACGCGTCAATTGCTC
GAGGCTAGCGAATTCGATATCAAGCTTATCGATAATCAACCTCTGGATTACAAAATTTGTGAAAGATTGA
CTGGTATTCTTAACTATGTTGCTCCTTTTACGCTATGTGGATACGCTGCTTTAATGCCTTTGTATCATGC
TATTGCTTCCCGTATGGCTTTCATTTTCTCCTCCTTGTATAAATCCTGGTTGCTGTCTCTTTATGAGGAG
TTGTGGCCCGTTGTCAGGCAACGTGGCGTGGTGTGCACTGTGTTTGCTGACGCAACCCCCACTGGTTGGG
GCATTGCCACCACCTGTCAGCTCCTTTCCGGGACTTTCGCTTTCCCCCTCCCTATTGCCACGGCGGAACT
CATCGCCGCCTGCCTTGCCCGCTGCTGGACAGGGGCTCGGCTGTTGGGCACTGACAATTCCGTGGTGTTG
TCGGGGAAATCATCGTCCTTTCCTTGGCTGCTCGCCTATGTTGCCACCTGGATTCTGCGCGGGACGTCCT
TCTGCTACGTCCCTTCGGCCCTCAATCCAGCGGACCTTCCTTCCCGCGGCCTGCTGCCGGCTCTGCGGCC
TCTTCCGCGTCTTCGCCTTCGCCCTCAGACGAGTCGGATCTCCCTTTGGGCCGCCTCCCCGCATCGATAC
CGAGCGCTGCTCGAGAGATCTACGGGTGGCATCCCTGTGACCCCTCCCCAGTGCCTCTCCTGGCCCTGGA
AGTTGCCACTCCAGTGCCCACCAGCCTTGTCCTAATAAAATTAAGTTGCATCATTTTGTCTGACTAGGTG
TCCTTCTATAATATTATGGGGTGGAGGGGGGTGGTATGGAGCAAGGGGCAAGTTGGGAAGACAACCTGTA
GGGCCTGCGGGGTCTATTGGGAACCAAGCTGGAGTGCAGTGGCACAATCTTGGCTCACTGCAATCTCCGC
CTCCTGGGTTCAAGCGATTCTCCTGCCTCAGCCTCCCGAGTTGTTGGGATTCCAGGCATGCATGACCAGG
CTCAGCTAATTTTTGTTTTTTTGGTAGAGACGGGGTTTCACCATATTGGCCAGGCTGGTCTCCAACTCCT
AATCTCAGGTGATCTACCCACCTTGGCCTCCCAAATTGCTGGGATTACAGGCGTGAACCACTGCTCCCTT
CCCTGTCCTTCTGATTTTGTAGGTAACCACGTGCGGACCGAGCGGCCGCAGGAACCCCTAGTGATGGAGT
TGGCCACTCCCTCTCTGCGCGCTCGCTCGCTCACTGAGGCCGGGCGACCAAAGGTCGCCCGACGCCCGGG
CTTTGCCCGGGCGGCCTCAGTGAGCGAGCGAGCGCGCAGCTGCCTGCAGGGGCGCCTGATGCGGTATTTT
CTCCTTACGCATCTGTGCGGTATTTCACACCGCATA
[95 nt withheld, positions 4867-4961]
T
[46 nt withheld, positions 4963-5008]
C
[141 nt withheld, positions 5010-5150]
CCTTTGACGTTGGAGTCCACGTTCTTT
[37 nt withheld, positions 5178-5214]
ACTCTATCTCGGGCTATTCTTTTGATTTATAAGGGATTTTGCCGATTTCGGTCTATTGGTTAAAAAATGA
GCTGATTTAACAAAAATTTAACGCGAATTTTAACAAAATATTAACGTTTACAATTTTATGGTGCACTCTC
AGTACAATCTGCTCTGATGCCGCATAGTTAAGCCAGCCCCGACACCCGCCAACACCCGCTGACGCGCCCT
GACGGGCTTGTCTGCTCCCGGCATCCGCTTACAGACAAGCTGTGACCGTCTCCGGGAGCTGCATGTGTCA
GAGGTTTTCACCGTCATCACCGAAACGCGCGAGACGAAAGGGCCTCGTGATACGCCTATTTTTATAGGTT
AATGTCATGATAATAATGGTTTCTTAGACGTCAGGTGGCACTTTTCGGGGAAATGTGCGCGGAACCCCTA
TTTGTTTATTTTTCTAAATACATTCAAATATGTATCCGCTCATGAGACAATAACCCTGATAAATGCTTCA
ATAATATTGAAAAAGGAAGAGTATGAGTATTCAACATTTCCGTGTCGCCCTTATTCCCTTTTTTGCGGCA
TTTTGCCTTCCTGTTTTTGCTCACCCAGAAACGCTGGTGAAAGTAAAAGATGCTGAAGATCAGTTGGGTG
CACGAGTGGGTTACATCGAACTGGATCTCAACAGCGGTAAGATCCTTGAGAGTTTTCGCCCCGAAGAACG
TTTTCCAATGATGAGCACTTTTAAAGTTCTGCTATGTGGCGCGGTATTATCCCGTATTGACGCCGGGCAA
GAGCAACTCGGTCGCCGCATACACTATTCTCAGAATGACTTGGTTGAGTACTCACCAGTCACAGAAAAGC
ATCTTACGGATGGCATGACAGTAAGAGAATTATGCAGTGCTGCCATAACCATGAGTGATAACACTGCGGC
CAACTTACTTCTGACAACGATCGGAGGACCGAAGGAGCTAACCGCTTTTTTGCACAACATGGGGGATCAT
GTAACTCGCCTTGATCGTTGGGAACCGGAGCTGAATGAAGCCATACCAAACGACGAGCGTGACACCACGA
TGCCTGTAGCAATGGCAACAACGTTGCGCAAACTATTAACTGGCGAACTACTTACTCTAGCTTCCCGGCA
ACAATTAATAGACTGGATGGAGGCGGATAAAGTTGCAGGACCACTTCTGCGCTCGGCCCTTCCGGCTGGC
TGGTTTATTGCTGATAAATCTGGAGCCGGTGAGCGTGGGTCTCGCGGTATCATTGCAGCACTGGGGCCAG
ATGGTAAGCCCTCCCGTATCGTAGTTATCTACACGACGGGGAGTCAGGCAACTATGGATGAACGAAATAG
ACAGATCGCTGAGATAGGTGCCTCACTGATTAAGCATTGGTAACTGTCAGACCAAGTTTAC
Features (pLannotate 1.2.2; 17 found; start..end, strand, type, name):
    153..741     +  rep_origin     ori: high-copy-number ColE1/pMB1/pBR322/pUC origin of replication
    814..841     +  repeat_region  AAV2 ITR (fragment): inverted terminal repeat of adeno-associated virus serotype 2 inverted
    870..897     +  repeat_region  AAV2 ITR (fragment): inverted terminal repeat of adeno-associated virus serotype 2 inverted
   1709..2386    +  CDS            mNeonGreen: mNeonGreen is a basic (constitutively fluorescent) green/yellow fluorescent protein published in 2013, derived from Branchiostoma lanceolatum. It is reported to be a very rapidly-maturing monomer with moderate acid sensitivity.
   2372..2851    +  CDS            LUCI_OPLGR (fragment): Experimental evidence at protein level: Swiss-Prot protein existence level 1. Catalytic subunit of oplophorus-luciferin 2-monooxygenase. Oxidoreductase that converts coelenterazine (the oplophorus luciferin) to coelenteramide under emission of blue light with a maximum at 454 nm. Is also active with bisdeoxycoelenterazine. From Oplophorus gracilirostris (Luminous shrimp).
   2864..2929    +  CDS            RCaMP (fragment): RCaMP is a basic (constitutively fluorescent) red fluorescent protein published in 2013, derived from Entacmaea quadricolor.
   2978..3424    +  CDS            CALM_PYUSP: Experimental evidence at protein level: Swiss-Prot protein existence level 1. Calmodulin mediates the control of a large number of enzymes, ion channels and other proteins by Ca(2+). Among the enzymes to be stimulated by the calmodulin-Ca(2+) complex are a number of protein kinases and phosphatases. From Pyuridae sp. (Sea squirt).
   3510..3534    +  misc_feature   MCS (fragment): pBluescript multiple cloning site
   3534..4122    +  misc_feature   WPRE: woodchuck hepatitis virus posttranscriptional regulatory element
   4154..4630    +  polyA_signal   hGH poly(A) signal: human growth hormone polyadenylation signal
   4670..4810    +  repeat_region  AAV2 ITR: inverted terminal repeat of adeno-associated virus serotype 2 inverted
   4815..4866    -  misc_feature   bom (fragment): basis of mobility region from pBR322
   4885..5340    +  rep_origin     f1 ori (sequence partly withheld): f1 bacteriophage origin of replication; arrow indicates direction of (+) strand synthesis
   5341..5390    -  misc_feature   bom (fragment): basis of mobility region from pBR322
   5492..5527    -  CDS            rop (fragment): Rop protein, which maintains plasmids at low copy number; rop
   5622..5726    +  promoter       AmpR promoter: bla
   5727..6587    +  CDS            AmpR: β-lactamase; bla; confers resistance to ampicillin, carbenicillin, and related antibiotics
