[The description below was written by a language model from this plasmid's Addgene catalogue record and pLannotate feature annotations shown in this document.]
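Description:
pAAV GFAP CaBLAM is a 6.6 kb adeno-associated virus transfer plasmid built on a pAAV backbone and designed to deliver a bioluminescent calcium indicator to astrocytes. It is propagated in E. coli under ampicillin selection (AmpR with its bla promoter) from a ColE1/pUC-type origin, and it also carries an f1 phage origin. The catalogue lists it as low copy and grown in a recombination-deficient strain, which is a common choice for keeping the repetitive ITRs intact. The expression cassette is flanked by AAV2 inverted terminal repeats, the cis elements needed for replication and packaging of the genome into AAV particles. The annotation finds a full-length ITR downstream but only two short fragments upstream, so the left ITR may be incompletely detected or partly truncated in the sequenced record.

The payload is a single continuous open reading frame. mNeonGreen from Branchiostoma lanceolatum is joined directly to CaBLAM, a synthetic sensor derived from an engineered Oplophorus gracilirostris luciferase. The feature table shows the luciferase segment followed by a short peptide matching part of RCaMP-type sensors and then a calmodulin domain. This layout fits a design in which calcium binding modulates luciferase activity. The adjoining mNeonGreen could plausibly serve as a resonance energy acceptor as well as a fluorescent marker, though the record does not state this. The construct name and stated purpose imply a GFAP promoter for astrocyte-restricted expression. The annotation does not label any promoter, but an unannotated stretch of roughly 800 bp lies between the upstream ITR fragments and the coding sequence. A WPRE and the human growth hormone polyadenylation signal downstream enhance transcript stability and processing. The construct is intended for producing AAV to report calcium signalling in astrocytes by luminescence.
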