Addgene plasmid #244228: pAAV GFAP CaBLAM
Purpose: Bioluminescent reporter for calcium signaling in astrocytes
Depositing lab: Ute Hochgeschwender. Depositing organization: Central Michigan University. Publication: CaBLAM: a high-contrast bioluminescent Ca(2+) indicator derived from an engineered Oplophorus gracilirostris luciferase. Lambert GG, Crespo EL, Murphy J, Turner KL, Gershowitz E, Cunningham M, Boassa D, Luong S, Celinskis D, Allen JJ, Venn S, Zhu Y, Karadas M, Chen J, Marisca R, Gelnaw H, Nguyen DK, Hu J, Sprecher BN, Tree MO, Orcutt R, Heydari D, Bell AB, Torreblanca-Zanca A, Hakimi A, Czopka T, Shoham S, Nagel KI, Schoppik D, Andrade A, Lipscombe D, Moore CI, Hochgeschwender U, Shaner NC. Nat Methods. 2025 Dec 2. doi: 10.1038/s41592-025-02972-0. PubMed 41331138.
Backbone
  Vector backbone: pAAV
  Backbone size w/o insert (bp): 4835
  Total vector size (bp): 6605
  Vector type: AAV
Growth in bacteria
  Bacterial resistance: Ampicillin, 100 μg/mL
  Growth temperature: 37°C
  Growth strain: NEB Stable
  Copy number: Low Copy
Gene/Insert 1
  Gene/Insert name: mNeonGreen (alt name: mNG)
  Species: Branchiostoma lanceolatum
  Insert size (bp): 678
Gene/Insert 2
  Gene/Insert name: CaBLAM
  Species: Synthetic
  Insert size (bp): 1089
Terms and licenses: Academic/Nonprofit Terms; Industry Terms: Not Available to Industry
Depositor comments: Please visit https://doi.org/10.1101/2023.06.25.546478 for bioRxiv preprint.
How to cite: pAAV GFAP CaBLAM was a gift from Ute Hochgeschwender (Addgene plasmid # 244228 ; http://n2t.net/addgene:244228 ; RRID:Addgene_244228)
